Addgene plasmid #73212: pcDNA3.1-kappa-HA-dL5-BKa
Purpose: Expresses HA-dL5(E52D)-BKa (KCNMA1, mSlo alpha subunit) in mammalian cells, with an Igk-leader. (MBIC5, dL5**, FAP)
Depositing lab: Marcel Bruchez. Depositing organization: Carnegie Mellon University. Publication: Fluorogenic Green-Inside Red-Outside (GIRO) Labeling Approach Reveals Adenylyl Cyclase-Dependent Control of BKalpha Surface Expression. Pratt CP, He J, Wang Y, Barth AL, Bruchez MP. Bioconjug Chem. 2015 Sep 16;26(9):1963-71. doi: 10.1021/acs.bioconjchem.5b00409. Epub 2015 Sep 2. PubMed 26301573.
Backbone
  Vector backbone: pcDNA3.1
  Backbone manufacturer: Clontech
  Backbone size w/o insert (bp): 5626
  Total vector size (bp): 9889
  Vector type: Mammalian Expression
  Selectable markers: Neomycin (select with G418)
Growth in bacteria
  Bacterial resistance: Ampicillin, 100 μg/mL
  Growth temperature: 37°C
  Growth strain: DH5alpha
  Copy number: High Copy
Gene/Insert
  Gene/Insert name: BKalpha (alt names: Slo1; MaxiK; BKalpha)
  Species: M. musculus (mouse)
  Insert size (bp): 4263
  Entrez Gene: Kcnma1 (a.k.a. 5730414M22Rik, BKCA alpha, BKCa, KCa1.1, MaxiK, Slo, Slo1, k(VCA)alpha, mSlo, mSlo1, slo-alpha)
  Promoter: CMV
  Tag / fusion protein: dL5** (N terminal on insert)
  Cloning method: Restriction Enzyme; 5′ cloning site BamHI (not destroyed); 3′ cloning site MfeI (destroyed during cloning)
  Sequencing primers: 5′ TAATACGACTCACTATAGGG; 3′ TAGAAGGCACAGTCGAGG
Resource information
  A portion of this plasmid was derived from a plasmid made by: BKalpha gene was received from Sonal Shruti & Alison Barth; gene was originally synthesized. Carnegie Mellon University
Terms and licenses: Academic/Nonprofit Terms; Industry Terms: Not Available to Industry
Depositor comments: MfeI site was destroyed in cloning, but 3' ClaI site is useable for further subcloning.
How to cite: pcDNA3.1-kappa-HA-dL5-BKa was a gift from Marcel Bruchez (Addgene plasmid # 73212 ; http://n2t.net/addgene:73212 ; RRID:Addgene_73212)
