[The description below was written by a language model from this plasmid's Addgene catalogue record and pLannotate feature annotations shown in this document.]
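Description:
pcDNA3.1-kappa-HA-dL5-BKa is a mammalian expression plasmid of about 9.9 kb built on the pcDNA3.1 backbone. It is propagated in E. coli at high copy through a ColE1/pUC-type origin with ampicillin selection (AmpR under its own bla promoter). It also carries an f1 origin. For selecting stably transfected mammalian cells, an SV40 early promoter drives a neomycin phosphotransferase gene followed by an SV40 poly(A) signal, conferring G418 resistance.

The payload is a single fusion open reading frame driven by the CMV immediate-early enhancer and promoter, with a T7 promoter just upstream of the coding region. The frame begins with the mouse Igκ light-chain leader, followed by an HA epitope, which the annotation software matched as a fragment of a 3xHA tag. Next comes the dL5** fluorogen-activating protein (FAP), recorded as the E52D variant. This is a tandem dimer of the L5 single-chain antibody fragment that binds malachite green derivatives and makes them fluoresce red. The FAP is fused to the N-terminus of mouse BKα (Kcnma1, also called Slo1 or MaxiK), the pore-forming alpha subunit of the large-conductance voltage- and calcium-activated potassium channel. The bGH poly(A) signal lies downstream of the insert. A reverse-oriented SV40 poly(A) signal and a T7 promoter fragment sit between the insert and that signal, probably carried over from the source plasmid. The BKα gene was originally synthesized, and a 3′ ClaI site remains available for subcloning.

The leader routes the tagged N-terminus into the secretory pathway, so the HA and FAP modules should face the extracellular side. This fits the associated work, which used fluorogen labelling to distinguish surface from internal BKα pools and to study the regulation of channel surface expression.
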