Features (pLannotate 1.2.2; 25 found; start..end, strand, type, name):
    110..491     +  enhancer       CMV enhancer: human cytomegalovirus immediate early enhancer
    492..695     +  promoter       CMV promoter: human cytomegalovirus (CMV) immediate early promoter
    691..724     +  LTR            5' LTR (truncated) (fragment): truncated 5' long terminal repeat (LTR) from HIV-1
    740..758     +  promoter       T7 promoter: promoter for bacteriophage T7 RNA polymerase
    824..886     +  sig_peptide    Igκ leader: leader sequence from mouse immunoglobulin κ light chain
    886..909     +  CDS            3xHA (fragment): three tandem HA epitope tags
    929..1648    +  CDS            FAPα2: fluorogen-activating protein composed of a dimer of the L5-MG single-chain antibody fragment (Szent-Gyorgyi et al., 2008) binds malachite green derivatives to produce red fluorescence
   1655..5086    +  CDS            Kcnma1 (fragment): KCMA1_MOUSE - Also known as Kcnma. Experimental evidence at protein level: Swiss-Prot protein existence level 1. Potassium channel activated by both membrane depolarization or increase in cytosolic Ca(2+) that mediates export of K(+). It is also activated by the concentration of cytosolic Mg(2+). Its activation dampens the excitatory events that elevate the cytosolic Ca(2+) concentration and/or depolarize the cell membrane. It therefore contributes to repolarization of the membrane potential. Plays a key role in controlling excitability in a number of systems, such as regulation of the contrac
   5100..5117    -  promoter       T7 promoter (fragment): promoter for bacteriophage T7 RNA polymerase
   5122..5256    -  polyA_signal   SV40 poly(A) signal: SV40 polyadenylation signal
   5362..5586    +  polyA_signal   bGH poly(A) signal: bovine growth hormone polyadenylation signal
   5590..5611    +  promoter       SV40 promoter (fragment): SV40 enhancer and early promoter
   5632..6060    +  rep_origin     f1 ori (sequence partly withheld): f1 bacteriophage origin of replication; arrow indicates direction of (+) strand synthesis
   6074..6403    +  promoter       SV40 promoter: SV40 enhancer and early promoter
   6470..7261    +  CDS            neo: KKA2_KLEPN - Also known as kan, nptII. Experimental evidence at protein level: Swiss-Prot protein existence level 1. Resistance to kanamycin, neomycin, paromomycin, ribostamycin, butirosin and gentamicin B. From Klebsiella pneumoniae.
   7285..7443    +  CDS            ble (fragment): BLE_KLEPN - Experimental evidence at protein level: Swiss-Prot protein existence level 1. Binding protein with a strong affinity to the bleomycin family of antibiotics. Binds to CL990; an antimitotic-antibiotic compound. From Klebsiella pneumoniae.
   7438..7559    +  polyA_signal   SV40 poly(A) signal: SV40 polyadenylation signal
   7632..7648    -  protein_bind   lac operator: The lac repressor binds to the lac operator to inhibit transcription in E. coli. This inhibition can be relieved by adding lactose or isopropyl-β-D-thiogalactopyranoside (IPTG). lac repressor encoded by lacI
   7656..7686    -  promoter       lac promoter: promoter for the E. coli lac operon
   7701..7722    -  protein_bind   CAP binding site: CAP binding activates transcription in the presence of cAMP. E. coli catabolite activator protein
   7735..7827    -  CDS            lacI (fragment): lac repressor; lacI; The lac repressor binds to the lac operator to inhibit transcription in E. coli. This inhibition can be relieved by adding lactose or isopropyl-β-D-thiogalactopyranoside (IPTG).
   8010..8598    -  rep_origin     ori: high-copy-number ColE1/pMB1/pBR322/pUC origin of replication
   8769..9629    -  CDS            AmpR: β-lactamase; bla; confers resistance to ampicillin, carbenicillin, and related antibiotics
   9630..9734    -  promoter       AmpR promoter: bla
   9793..9845    -  misc_feature   bom (fragment): basis of mobility region from pBR322
>Addgene plasmid #73212 | pcDNA3.1-kappa-HA-dL5-BKa | addgene full sequence | sequence record 202198 | Addgene NGS Result
AAAATTTAAGCTACAACAAGGCAAGGCTTGACCGACAATTGCATGAAGAATCTGCTTAGGGTTAGGCGTT
TTGCGCTGCTTCGCGATGTACGGGCCAGATATACGCGTTGACATTGATTATTGACTAGTTATTAATAGTA
ATCAATTACGGGGTCATTAGTTCATAGCCCATATATGGAGTTCCGCGTTACATAACTTACGGTAAATGGC
CCGCCTGGCTGACCGCCCAACGACCCCCGCCCATTGACGTCAATAATGACGTATGTTCCCATAGTAACGC
CAATAGGGACTTTCCATTGACGTCAATGGGTGGAGTATTTACGGTAAACTGCCCACTTGGCAGTACATCA
AGTGTATCATATATGCCAAGTACGCCCCCTATTGACGTCAATGACGGTAAATGGCCCGCCTGGCATTATG
CCCAGTACATGACCTTATGGGACTTTCCTACTTGGCAGTACATCTACGTATTAGTCATCGCTATTACCAT
GGTGATGCGGTTTTGGCAGTACATCAATGGGCGTGGATAGCGGTTTGACTCACGGGGATTTCCAAGTCTC
CACCCCATTGACGTCAATGGGAGTTTGTTTTGGCACCAAAATCAACGGGACTTTCCAAAATGTCGTAACA
ACTCCGCCCCATTGACGCAAATGGGCGGTAGGCGTGTACGGTGGGAGGTCTATATAAGCAGAGCTCTCTG
GCTAACTAGAGAACCCACTGCTTACTGGCTTATCGAAATTAATACGACTCACTATAGGGAGACCCAAGCT
GGCTAGCGTTTAAACTTAAGCTTGCCACCGGATCCGGCTTGGGGATATCCACCATGGAGACAGACACACT
CCTGCTATGGGTACTGCTGCTCTGGGTTCCAGGTTCCACTGGTGACTATCCATATGATGTTCCAGATTAT
GCTGGGGCCCAGCCGGCCCAGGCCGTCGTTACCCAAGAACCTAGTGTTACCGTTAGCCCAGGTGGTACTG
TTATACTTACTTGTGGAAGTGGTACGGGTGCCGTCACATCTGGTCATTATGCAAATTGGTTTCAACAAAA
ACCAGGACAAGCTCCAAGAGCTTTGATTTTTGATACTGATAAGAAGTATTCTTGGACCCCAGGTAGATTT
TCTGGATCTTTGCTGGGAGCAAAGGCAGCTTTGACAATATCAGATGCTCAGCCTGAGGACGAAGCCGAGT
ATTACTGTTCTCTTAGCGACGTGGATGGCTACTTGTTTGGCGGTGGAACACAACTGACGGTTCTGTCCGG
TGGTGGCGGCTCTGGTGGCGGTGGCAGCGGCGGTGGTGGTTCCGGAGGCGGCGGTTCTCAGGCTGTGGTG
ACTCAGGAGCCGTCAGTGACTGTGTCCCCAGGAGGGACAGTCATTCTCACTTGTGGCTCCGGCACTGGAG
CTGTCACCAGTGGTCATTATGCCAACTGGTTCCAGCAGAAGCCTGGCCAAGCCCCCAGGGCACTTATATT
TGACACCGACAAGAAGTATTCCTGGACCCCTGGCCGATTCTCAGGCTCCCTCCTTGGGGCCAAGGCTGCC
CTGACCATCTCGGATGCGCAGCCTGAAGATGAGGCTGAGTATTACTGTTCGCTCTCCGACGTTGACGGTT
ATCTGTTCGGAGGAGGCACCCAGCTGACCGTCCTCTCCACTAGTATGGATGCGCTCATCATACCGGTGAC
CATGGAGGTGCCGTGCGACAGCCGGGGCCAACGCATGTGGTGGGCTTTCTTGGCCTCCTCCATGGTGACT
TTCTTCGGGGGCCTCTTCATCATCTTGCTCTGGCGGACGCTCAAGTACCTGTGGACCGTTTGCTGCCACT
GCGGGGGCAAGACGAAGGAGGCCCAGAAGATAAACAATGGCTCCAGCCAGGCAGATGGTACTCTCAAGCC
AGTGGACGAAAAAGAGGAGGTGGTGGCAGCCGAGGTCGGCTGGATGACATCTGTGAAGGACTGGGCAGGG
GTGATGATATCCGCCCAGACACTGACTGGCAGAGTCCTGGTTGTGTTAGTCTTTGCTCTCAGCATTGGTG
CCCTCGTAATATACTTCATAGACTCGTCAAACCCAATAGAATCCTGCCAGAATTTCTACAAAGATTTCAC
ATTACAGATCGACATGGCTTTCAACGTGTTCTTCCTCCTCTACTTTGGCTTGCGGTTTATTGCAGCCAAC
GATAAGCTGTGGTTCTGGCTGGAAGTGAATTCAGTAGTAGATTTCTTCACAGTCCCTCCTGTGTTTGTGT
CTGTGTACTTAAACAGAAGTTGGCTTGGCTTGAGATTTTTAAGAGCTCTCAGACTGATACAGTTTTCAGA
GATTTTGCAGTTTCTGAATATCCTTAAAACAAGTAACTCCATCAAGCTGGTGAATCTGCTCTCCATATTT
ATCAGCACGTGGCTGACTGCAGCTGGATTCATCCACTTGGTGGAGAATTCAGGGGACCCATGGGAAAATT
TCCAAAACAACCAGGCACTTACGTACTGGGAATGTGTCTACTTACTCATGGTCACAATGTCTACAGTGGG
TTATGGGGACGTTTATGCAAAAACCACACTTGGACGCCTCTTCATGGTCTTCTTCATCCTCGGGGGACTG
GCCATGTTTGCCAGCTACGTCCCTGAAATCATAGAGTTAATAGGAAACCGCAAGAAATACGGGGGCTCCT
ATAGCGCGGTTAGTGGAAGAAAGCACATTGTAGTCTGTGGACACATTACTCTGGAGAGTGTCTCTAACTT
CCTGAAGGACTTTCTGCACAAGGACCGGGATGATGTCAACGTGGAGATTGTCTTTCTTCACAACATCTCC
CCTAACCTTGAGCTTGAGGCTCTGTTCAAACGGCATTTCACTCAGGTGGAGTTTTATCAGGGCTCTGTCC
TCAATCCACATGATCTTGCCAGAGTCAAGATAGAGTCAGCAGATGCATGCCTGATCCTTGCCAATAAGTA
TTGCGCTGACCCGGATGCAGAAGATGCCTCCAACATCATGAGAGTGATCTCCATCAAAAACTACCACCCA
AAGATCAGGATCATCACTCAGATGCTGCAGTATCACAACAAGGCCCATCTGCTCAACATCCCCAGCTGGA
ACTGGAAAGAGGGTGATGACGCAATATGCCTTGCAGAGCTCAAGTTGGGTTTCATAGCCCAGAGCTGTCT
GGCTCAAGGCCTCTCCACAATGCTTGCCAATCTCTTCTCTATGAGGTCATTCATAAAGATTGAGGAAGAC
ACATGGCAGAAATACTACTTGGAAGGAGTCTCCAATGAAATGTACACAGAATATCTCTCCAGTGCCTTCG
TGGGTCTGTCCTTCCCTACTGTTTGTGAGCTGTGTTTTGTGAAGCTTAAGCTCCTGATGATAGCCATTGA
GTACAAGTCTGCCAACAGAGAGAGCCGAAGCCGAAAGCGAATATTAATTAACCCTGGGAACCACCTTAAG
ATCCAAGAAGGTACTTTAGGATTTTTCATCGCAAGTGATGCCAAAGAAGTTAAAAGGGCATTTTTTTACT
GCAAGGCCTGTCATGATGACGTCACAGATCCCAAAAGAATTAAAAAATGTGGCTGCAGGCGGCTTGAAGA
TGAGCAGCCGCCAACCCTGTCACCAAAAAAAAAACAACGTAATGGGGGCATGAGGAACTCGCCCAACACC
TCCCCGAAGCTGATGAGGCATGACCCCTTGTTAATTCCTGGCAATGATCAGATTGACAACATGGACTCCA
ATGTGAAAAAGTACGACTCCACTGGAATGTTTCACTGGTGTGCACCCAAGGAGATTGAGAAAGTCATCTT
GACTCGAAGTGAAGCTGCCATGACTGTCCTGAGTGGCCATGTCGTAGTCTGCATCTTTGGGGATGTCAGC
TCAGCCCTGATTGGCCTCCGGAACCTGGTGATGCCACTTCGTGCTAGCAACTTTCACTATCATGAGCTCA
AACACATTGTGTTTGTGGGCTCCATTGAGTACCTCAAGAGGGAGTGGGAAACACTGCACAACTTCCCGAA
AGTGTCCATATTGCCTGGTACACCATTAAGTCGGGCTGATTTAAGGGCTGTCAACATCAACCTCTGTGAC
ATGTGCGTTATCCTGTCAGCCAATCAGAATAATATTGATGATACTTCGCTTCAGGACAAGGAATGCATCT
TGGCGTCACTCAACATCAAATCTATGCAGTTTGATGACAGCATCGGGGTCTTGCAGGCTAATTCCCAAGG
ATTCACACCTCCTGGAATGGACAGATCATCACCCGACAACAGCCCAGTGCACGGGATGTTACGCCAGCCG
TCCATCACAACTGGGGTCAACATTCCCATCATCACGGAACTCGCTAAGCCGGGCAAGTTGCCTTTGGTAT
CAGTCAATCAGGAAAAAAACAGTGGGACGCACATTCTAATGATAACGGAGTTGGTGAATGATACCAATGT
TCAGTTTTTGGACCAAGACGATGACGATGACCCTGACACAGAGCTGTACCTCACACAGCCCTTTGCTTGT
GGGACAGCATTTGCCGTCAGCGTCCTGGACTCACTCATGAGCGCGACATACTTCAATGACAATATCCTCA
CCCTAATACGGACCCTGGTGACAGGAGGAGCCACACCAGAGCTCGAGGCTCTAATAGCTGAGGAGAATGC
ACTTCGAGGAGGCTACAGCACTCCGCAGACATTGGCCAACAGGGACCGTTGCCGAGTGGCCCAGTTAGCC
CTGTTAGATGGTCCCTTTGCAGACTTAGGGGATGGTGGTTGTTATGGTGATCTGTTCTGCAAAGCTCTGA
AAACATATAATATGCTTTGTTTTGGAATTTACCGGCTGAGAGATGCCCACCTCAGCACCCCCAGCCAGTG
TACAAAAAGGTACGTCATCACCAATCCTCCCTACGAGTTTGAGCTCGTACCAACAGACCTGATCTTCTGC
CTGATGCAGTTTGACCACAACGCTGGCCAATCCCGGGCCAGTCTGTCTCATTCCTCCCACTCCTCACAGT
CGTCCAGTAAGAAGAGCTCCTCCGTCCACTCCATCCCGTCCACAGCAAATCGGCCGAACCGGCCCAAGTC
CAGGGAGTCCCGCGACAAACAGAACAGAAAAGAAATGGTTTACAGATAGATCGATAGAACTATAGTGAGT
CGTATTACGTAGATCCAGACATGATAAGATACATTGATGAGTTTGGACAAACCACAACTAGAATGCAGTG
AAAAAAATGCTTTATTTGTGAAATTTGTGATGCTATTGCTTTATTTGTAACCATTATAAGCTGCAATAAA
CAAGTTAACAACAACAATTCGGAGGTTCTCATATGGGCGGGTCAACCGGTATCTTACTCGAGGCAGCTGT
CGACTCTAGAGGGCCCGTTTAAACCCGCTGATCAGCCTCGACTGTGCCTTCTAGTTGCCAGCCATCTGTT
GTTTGCCCCTCCCCCGTGCCTTCCTTGACCCTGGAAGGTGCCACTCCCACTGTCCTTTCCTAATAAAATG
AGGAAATTGCATCGCATTGTCTGAGTAGGTGTCATTCTATTCTGGGGGGTGGGGTGGGGCAGGACAGCAA
GGGGGAGGATTGGGAAGACAATAGCAGGCATGCTGGGGATGCGGTGGGCTCTATGGCTTCTGAGGCGGAA
AGAACCAGCTGGGGCTCTAGGGGGTATCCCC
[124 nt withheld, positions 5632-5755]
C
[91 nt withheld, positions 5757-5847]
A
[49 nt withheld, positions 5849-5897]
CCTTTGACGTTGGAGTCCACGTTCTTT
[37 nt withheld, positions 5925-5961]
ACCCTATCTCGGTCTATTCTTTTGATTTATAAGGGATTTTGCCGATTTCGGCCTATTGGTTAAAAAATGA
GCTGATTTAACAAAAATTTAACGCGAATTAATTCTGTGGAATGTGTGTCAGTTAGGGTGTGGAAAGTCCC
CAGGCTCCCCAGCAGGCAGAAGTATGCAAAGCATGCATCTCAATTAGTCAGCAACCAGGTGTGGAAAGTC
CCCAGGCTCCCCAGCAGGCAGAAGTATGCAAAGCATGCATCTCAATTAGTCAGCAACCATAGTCCCGCCC
CTAACTCCGCCCATCCCGCCCCTAACTCCGCCCAGTTCCGCCCATTCTCCGCCCCATGGCTGACTAATTT
TTTTTATTTATGCAGAGGCCGAGGCCGCCTCTGCCTCTGAGCTATTCCAGAAGTAGTGAGGAGGCTTTTT
TGGAGGCCTAGGCTTTTGCAAAAAGCTCCCGGGAGCTTGTATATCCATTTTCGGATCTGATCAAGAGACA
GGATGAGGATCGTTTCGCATGATTGAACAAGATGGATTGCACGCAGGTTCTCCGGCCGCTTGGGTGGAGA
GGCTATTCGGCTATGACTGGGCACAACAGACAATCGGCTGCTCTGATGCCGCCGTGTTCCGGCTGTCAGC
GCAGGGGCGCCCGGTTCTTTTTGTCAAGACCGACCTGTCCGGTGCCCTGAATGAACTGCAGGACGAGGCA
GCGCGGCTATCGTGGCTGGCCACGACGGGCGTTCCTTGCGCAGCTGTGCTCGACGTTGTCACTGAAGCGG
GAAGGGACTGGCTGCTATTGGGCGAAGTGCCGGGGCAGGATCTCCTGTCATCTCACCTTGCTCCTGCCGA
GAAAGTATCCATCATGGCTGATGCAATGCGGCGGCTGCATACGCTTGATCCGGCTACCTGCCCATTCGAC
CACCAAGCGAAACATCGCATCGAGCGAGCACGTACTCGGATGGAAGCCGGTCTTGTCGATCAGGATGATC
TGGACGAAGAGCATCAGGGGCTCGCGCCAGCCGAACTGTTCGCCAGGCTCAAGGCGCGCATGCCCGACGG
CGAGGATCTCGTCGTGACCCATGGCGATGCCTGCTTGCCGAATATCATGGTGGAAAATGGCCGCTTTTCT
GGATTCATCGACTGTGGCCGGCTGGGTGTGGCGGACCGCTATCAGGACATAGCGTTGGCTACCCGTGATA
TTGCTGAAGAGCTTGGCGGCGAATGGGCTGACCGCTTCCTCGTGCTTTACGGTATCGCCGCTCCCGATTC
GCAGCGCATCGCCTTCTATCGCCTTCTTGACGAGTTCTTCTGAGCGGGACTCTGGGGTTCGAAATGACCG
ACCAAGCGACGCCCAACCTGCCATCACGAGATTTCGATTCCACCGCCGCCTTCTATGAAAGGTTGGGCTT
CGGAATCGTTTTCCGGGACGCCGGCTGGATGATCCTCCAGCGCGGGGATCTCATGCTGGAGTTCTTCGCC
CACCCCAACTTGTTTATTGCAGCTTATAATGGTTACAAATAAAGCAATAGCATCACAAATTTCACAAATA
AAGCATTTTTTTCACTGCATTCTAGTTGTGGTTTGTCCAAACTCATCAATGTATCTTATCATGTCTGTAT
ACCGTCGACCTCTAGCTAGAGCTTGGCGTAATCATGGTCATAGCTGTTTCCTGTGTGAAATTGTTATCCG
CTCACAATTCCACACAACATACGAGCCGGAAGCATAAAGTGTAAAGCCTGGGGTGCCTAATGAGTGAGCT
AACTCACATTAATTGCGTTGCGCTCACTGCCCGCTTTCCAGTCGGGAAACCTGTCGTGCCAGCTGCATTA
ATGAATCGGCCAACGCGCGGGGAGAGGCGGTTTGCGTATTGGGCGCTCTTCCGCTTCCTCGCTCACTGAC
TCGCTGCGCTCGGTCGTTCGGCTGCGGCGAGCGGTATCAGCTCACTCAAAGGCGGTAATACGGTTATCCA
CAGAATCAGGGGATAACGCAGGAAAGAACATGTGAGCAAAAGGCCAGCAAAAGGCCAGGAACCGTAAAAA
GGCCGCGTTGCTGGCGTTTTTCCATAGGCTCCGCCCCCCTGACGAGCATCACAAAAATCGACGCTCAAGT
CAGAGGTGGCGAAACCCGACAGGACTATAAAGATACCAGGCGTTTCCCCCTGGAAGCTCCCTCGTGCGCT
CTCCTGTTCCGACCCTGCCGCTTACCGGATACCTGTCCGCCTTTCTCCCTTCGGGAAGCGTGGCGCTTTC
TCATAGCTCACGCTGTAGGTATCTCAGTTCGGTGTAGGTCGTTCGCTCCAAGCTGGGCTGTGTGCACGAA
CCCCCCGTTCAGCCCGACCGCTGCGCCTTATCCGGTAACTATCGTCTTGAGTCCAACCCGGTAAGACACG
ACTTATCGCCACTGGCAGCAGCCACTGGTAACAGGATTAGCAGAGCGAGGTATGTAGGCGGTGCTACAGA
GTTCTTGAAGTGGTGGCCTAACTACGGCTACACTAGAAGAACAGTATTTGGTATCTGCGCTCTGCTGAAG
CCAGTTACCTTCGGAAAAAGAGTTGGTAGCTCTTGATCCGGCAAACAAACCACCGCTGGTAGCGGTGGTT
TTTTTGTTTGCAAGCAGCAGATTACGCGCAGAAAAAAAGGATCTCAAGAAGATCCTTTGATCTTTTCTAC
GGGGTCTGACGCTCAGTGGAACGAAAACTCACGTTAAGGGATTTTGGTCATGAGATTATCAAAAAGGATC
TTCACCTAGATCCTTTTAAATTAAAAATGAAGTTTTAAATCAATCTAAAGTATATATGAGTAAACTTGGT
CTGACAGTTACCAATGCTTAATCAGTGAGGCACCTATCTCAGCGATCTGTCTATTTCGTTCATCCATAGT
TGCCTGACTCCCCGTCGTGTAGATAACTACGATACGGGAGGGCTTACCATCTGGCCCCAGTGCTGCAATG
ATACCGCGAGACCCACGCTCACCGGCTCCAGATTTATCAGCAATAAACCAGCCAGCCGGAAGGGCCGAGC
GCAGAAGTGGTCCTGCAACTTTATCCGCCTCCATCCAGTCTATTAATTGTTGCCGGGAAGCTAGAGTAAG
TAGTTCGCCAGTTAATAGTTTGCGCAACGTTGTTGCCATTGCTACAGGCATCGTGGTGTCACGCTCGTCG
TTTGGTATGGCTTCATTCAGCTCCGGTTCCCAACGATCAAGGCGAGTTACATGATCCCCCATGTTGTGCA
AAAAAGCGGTTAGCTCCTTCGGTCCTCCGATCGTTGTCAGAAGTAAGTTGGCCGCAGTGTTATCACTCAT
GGTTATGGCAGCACTGCATAATTCTCTTACTGTCATGCCATCCGTAAGATGCTTTTCTGTGACTGGTGAG
TACTCAACCAAGTCATTCTGAGAATAGTGTATGCGGCGACCGAGTTGCTCTTGCCCGGCGTCAATACGGG
ATAATACCGCGCCACATAGCAGAACTTTAAAAGTGCTCATCATTGGAAAACGTTCTTCGGGGCGAAAACT
CTCAAGGATCTTACCGCTGTTGAGATCCAGTTCGATGTAACCCACTCGTGCACCCAACTGATCTTCAGCA
TCTTTTACTTTCACCAGCGTTTCTGGGTGAGCAAAAACAGGAAGGCAAAATGCCGCAAAAAAGGGAATAA
GGGCGACACGGAAATGTTGAATACTCATACTCTTCCTTTTTCAATATTATTGAAGCATTTATCAGGGTTA
TTGTCTCATGAGCGGATACATATTTGAATGTATTTAGAAAAATAAACAAATAGGGGTTCCGCGCACATTT
CCCCGAAAAGTGCCACCTGACGTCGACGGATCGGGAGATCTCCCGATCCCCTATGGTGCACTCTCAGTAC
AATCTGCTCTGATGCCGCATAGTTAAGCCAGTATCTGCTCCCTGCTTGTGTGTTGGAGGTCGCTGAGTAG
TGCGCGAGC
