>Addgene plasmid #73212 | pcDNA3.1-kappa-HA-dL5-BKa | depositor partial sequence | sequence record 193452 | dL5**-BKa insertion from BamHI site
GGATCCGGCTTGGGGATATCCACCATGGAGACAGACACACTCCTGCTATGGGTACTGCTGCTCTGGGTTC
CAGGTTCCACTGGTGACTATCCATATGATGTTCCAGATTATGCTGGGGCCCAGCCGGCCCAGGCCGTCGT
TACCCAAGAACCTAGTGTTACCGTTAGCCCAGGTGGTACTGTTATACTTACTTGTGGAAGTGGTACGGGT
GCCGTCACATCTGGTCATTATGCAAATTGGTTTCAACAAAAACCAGGACAAGCTCCAAGAGCTTTGATTT
TTGATACTGATAAGAAGTATTCTTGGACCCCAGGTAGATTTTCTGGATCTTTGCTGGGAGCAAAGGCAGC
TTTGACAATATCAGATGCTCAGCCTGAGGACGAAGCCGAGTATTACTGTTCTCTTAGCGACGTGGATGGC
TACTTGTTTGGCGGTGGAACACAACTGACGGTTCTGTCCGGTGGTGGCGGCTCTGGTGGCGGTGGCAGCG
GCGGTGGTGGTTCCGGAGGCGGCGGTTCTCAGGCTGTGGTGACTCAGGAGCCGTCAGTGACTGTGTCCCC
AGGAGGGACAGTCATTCTCACTTGTGGCTCCGGCACTGGAGCTGTCACCAGTGGTCATTATGCCAACTGG
TTCCAGCAGAAGCCTGGCCAAGCCCCCAGGGCACTTATATTTGACACCGACAAGAAGTATTCCTGGACCC
CTGGCCGATTCTCAGGCTCCCTCCTTGGGGCCAAGGCTGCCCTGACCATCTCGGATGCGCAGCCTGAAGA
TGAGGCTGAGTATTACTGTTCGCTCTCCGACGTTGACGGTTATCTGTTCGGAGGAGGCACCCAGCTGACC
GTCCTCTCCACTAGTATGGATGCGCTCATCATACCGGTGACCATGGAGGTGCCGTGCGACAGCCGGGGCC
AACGCATGTGGTGGGCTTTCTTGGCCTCCTCCATGGTGACTTTCTTCGGGGGCCTCTTCATCATCTTGCT
CTGGCGGACGCTCAAGTACCTGTGGACCGTTTGCTGCCACTGCGGGGGCAAGACGAAGGAGGCCCAGAAG
ATAAACAATGGCTCCAGCCAGGCAGATGGTACTCTCAAGCCAGTGGACGAAAAAGAGGAGGTGGTGGCAG
CCGAGGTCGGCTGGATGACATCTGTGAAGGACTGGGCAGGGGTGATGATATCCGCCCAGACACTGACTGG
CAGAGTCCTGGTTGTGTTAGTCTTTGCTCTCAGCATTGGTGCCCTCGTAATATACTTCATAGACTCGTCA
AACCCAATAGAATCCTGCCAGAATTTCTACAAAGATTTCACATTACAGATCGACATGGCTTTCAACGTGT
TCTTCCTCCTCTACTTTGGCTTGCGGTTTATTGCAGCCAACGATAAGCTGTGGTTCTGGCTGGAAGTGAA
TTCAGTAGTAGATTTCTTCACAGTCCCTCCTGTGTTTGTGTCTGTGTACTTAAACAGAAGTTGGCTTGGC
TTGAGATTTTTAAGAGCTCTCAGACTGATACAGTTTTCAGAGATTTTGCAGTTTCTGAATATCCTTAAAA
CAAGTAACTCCATCAAGCTGGTGAATCTGCTCTCCATATTTATCAGCACGTGGCTGACTGCAGCTGGATT
CATCCACTTGGTGGAGAATTCAGGGGACCCATGGGAAAATTTCCAAAACAACCAGGCACTTACGTACTGG
GAATGTGTCTACTTACTCATGGTCACAATGTCTACAGTGGGTTATGGGGACGTTTATGCAAAAACCACAC
TTGGACGCCTCTTCATGGTCTTCTTCATCCTCGGGGGACTGGCCATGTTTGCCAGCTACGTCCCTGAAAT
CATAGAGTTAATAGGAAACCGCAAGAAATACGGGGGCTCCTATAGCGCGGTTAGTGGAAGAAAGCACATT
GTAGTCTGTGGACACATTACTCTGGAGAGTGTCTCTAACTTCCTGAAGGACTTTCTGCACAAGGACCGGG
ATGATGTCAACGTGGAGATTGTCTTTCTTCACAACATCTCCCCTAACCTTGAGCTTGAGGCTCTGTTCAA
ACGGCATTTCACTCAGGTGGAGTTTTATCAGGGCTCTGTCCTCAATCCACATGATCTTGCCAGAGTCAAG
ATAGAGTCAGCAGATGCATGCCTGATCCTTGCCAATAAGTATTGCGCTGACCCGGATGCAGAAGATGCCT
CCAACATCATGAGAGTGATCTCCATCAAAAACTACCACCCAAAGATCAGGATCATCACTCAGATGCTGCA
GTATCACAACAAGGCCCATCTGCTCAACATCCCCAGCTGGAACTGGAAAGAGGGTGATGACGCAATATGC
CTTGCAGAGCTCAAGTTGGGTTTCATAGCCCAGAGCTGTCTGGCTCAAGGCCTCTCCACAATGCTTGCCA
ATCTCTTCTCTATGAGGTCATTCATAAAGATTGAGGAAGACACATGGCAGAAATACTACTTGGAAGGAGT
CTCCAATGAAATGTACACAGAATATCTCTCCAGTGCCTTCGTGGGTCTGTCCTTCCCTACTGTTTGTGAG
CTGTGTTTTGTGAAGCTTAAGCTCCTGATGATAGCCATTGAGTACAAGTCTGCCAACAGAGAGAGCCGAA
GCCGAAAGCGAATATTAATTAACCCTGGGAACCACCTTAAGATCCAAGAAGGTACTTTAGGATTTTTCAT
CGCAAGTGATGCCAAAGAAGTTAAAAGGGCATTTTTTTACTGCAAGGCCTGTCATGATGACGTCACAGAT
CCCAAAAGAATTAAAAAATGTGGCTGCAGGCGGCTTGAAGATGAGCAGCCGCCAACCCTGTCACCAAAAA
AAAAACAACGTAATGGGGGCATGAGGAACTCGCCCAACACCTCCCCGAAGCTGATGAGGCATGACCCCTT
GTTAATTCCTGGCAATGATCAGATTGACAACATGGACTCCAATGTGAAAAAGTACGACTCCACTGGAATG
TTTCACTGGTGTGCACCCAAGGAGATTGAGAAAGTCATCTTGACTCGAAGTGAAGCTGCCATGACTGTCC
TGAGTGGCCATGTCGTAGTCTGCATCTTTGGGGATGTCAGCTCAGCCCTGATTGGCCTCCGGAACCTGGT
GATGCCACTCTGTGCTAGCAACTTTCACTATCATGAGCTCAAACACATTGTGTTTGTGGGCTCCATTGAG
TACCTCAAGAGGGAGTGGGAAACACTGCACAACTTCCCGAAAGTGTCCATATTGCCTGGTACACCATTAA
GTCGGGCTGATTTAAGGGCTGTCAACATCAACCTCTGTGACATGTGCGTTATCCTGTCAGCCAATCAGAA
TAATATTGATGATACTTCGCTTCAGGACAAGGAATGCATCTTGGCGTCACTCAACATCAAATCTATGCAG
TTTGATGACAGCATCGGGGTCTTGCAGGCTAATTCCCAAGGATTCACACCTCCTGGAATGGACAGATCAT
CACCCGACAACAGCCCAGTGCACGGGATGTTACGCCAGCCGTCCATCACAACTGGGGTCAACATTCCCAT
CATCACGGAACTCGCTAAGCCGGGCAAGTTGCCTTTGGTATCAGTCAATCAGGAAAAAAACAGTGGGACG
CACATTCTAATGATAACGGAGTTGGTGAATGATACCAATGTTCAGTTTTTGGACCAAGACGATGACGATG
ACCCTGACACAGAGCTGTACCTCACACAGCCCTTTGCTTGTGGGACAGCATTTGCCGTCAGCGTCCTGGA
CTCACTCATGAGCGCGACATACTTCAATGACAATATCCTCACCCTAATACGGACCCTGGTGACAGGAGGA
GCCACACCAGAGCTCGAGGCTCTAATAGCTGAGGAGAATGCACTTCGAGGAGGCTACAGCACTCCGCAGA
CATTGGCCAACAGGGACCGTTGCCGAGTGGCCCAGTTAGCCCTGTTAGATGGTCCCTTTGCAGACTTAGG
GGATGGTGGTTGTTATGGTGATCTGTTCTGCAAAGCTCTGAAAACATATAATATGCTTTGTTTTGGAATT
TACCGGCTGAGAGATGCCCACCTCAGCACCCCCAGCCAGTGTACAAAAAGGTACGTCATCACCAATCCTC
CCTACGAGTTTGAGCTCGTACCAACAGACCTGATCTTCTGCCTGATGCAGTTTGACCACAACGCTGGCCA
ATCCCGGGCCAGTCTGTCTCATTCCTCCCACTCCTCACAGTCGTCCAGTAAGAAGAGCTCCTCCGTCCAC
TCCATCCCGTCCACAGCAAATCGGCCGAACCGGCCCAAGTCCAGGGAGTCCCGCGACAAACAGAACAGAA
AAGAAATGGTTTACAGATAGATCGATAGAACTATAGTGAGTCGTATTACGTAGATCCAGACATGATAAGA
TACATTGATGAGTTTGGACAAACCACAACTAGAATGCAGTGAAAAAAATGCTTTATTTGTGAAATTTGTG
ATGCTATTGCTTTATTTGTAACCATTATAAGC
